>Addgene plasmid #112308 | pTFCP2-donor | depositor full sequence | sequence record 211699 | Full Sequence
GACCTGCAGGCATGCAAGCTTGGCGTAATCATGGTCATAGCTGTTTCCTGTGTGAAATTGTTATCCGCTC
ACAATTCCACACAACATACGAGCCGGAAGCATAAAGTGTAAAGCCTGGGGTGCCTAATGAGTGAGCTAAC
TCACATTAATTGCGTTGCGCTCACTGCCCGCTTTCCAGTCGGGAAACCTGTCGTGCCAGCTGCATTAATG
AATCGGCCAACGCGCGGGGAGAGGCGGTTTGCGTATTGGGCGCTCTTCCGCTTCCTCGCTCACTGACTCG
CTGCGCTCGGTCGTTCGGCTGCGGCGAGCGGTATCAGCTCACTCAAAGGCGGTAATACGGTTATCCACAG
AATCAGGGGATAACGCAGGAAAGAACATGTGAGCAAAAGGCCAGCAAAAGGCCAGGAACCGTAAAAAGGC
CGCGTTGCTGGCGTTTTTCCATAGGCTCCGCCCCCCTGACGAGCATCACAAAAATCGACGCTCAAGTCAG
AGGTGGCGAAACCCGACAGGACTATAAAGATACCAGGCGTTTCCCCCTGGAAGCTCCCTCGTGCGCTCTC
CTGTTCCGACCCTGCCGCTTACCGGATACCTGTCCGCCTTTCTCCCTTCGGGAAGCGTGGCGCTTTCTCA
TAGCTCACGCTGTAGGTATCTCAGTTCGGTGTAGGTCGTTCGCTCCAAGCTGGGCTGTGTGCACGAACCC
CCCGTTCAGCCCGACCGCTGCGCCTTATCCGGTAACTATCGTCTTGAGTCCAACCCGGTAAGACACGACT
TATCGCCACTGGCAGCAGCCACTGGTAACAGGATTAGCAGAGCGAGGTATGTAGGCGGTGCTACAGAGTT
CTTGAAGTGGTGGCCTAACTACGGCTACACTAGAAGGACAGTATTTGGTATCTGCGCTCTGCTGAAGCCA
GTTACCTTCGGAAAAAGAGTTGGTAGCTCTTGATCCGGCAAACAAACCACCGCTGGTAGCGGTGGTTTTT
TTGTTTGCAAGCAGCAGATTACGCGCAGAAAAAAAGGATCTCAAGAAGATCCTTTGATCTTTTCTACGGG
GTCTGACGCTCAGTGGAACGAAAACTCACGTTAAGGGATTTTGGTCATGAGATTATCAAAAAGGATCTTC
ACCTAGATCCTTTTAAATTAAAAATGAAGTTTTAAATCAATCTAAAGTATATATGAGTAAACTTGGTCTG
ACAGTTACCAATGCTTAATCAGTGAGGCACCTATCTCAGCGATCTGTCTATTTCGTTCATCCATAGTTGC
CTGACTCCCCGTCGTGTAGATAACTACGATACGGGAGGGCTTACCATCTGGCCCCAGTGCTGCAATGATA
CCGCGAGACCCACGCTCACCGGCTCCAGATTTATCAGCAATAAACCAGCCAGCCGGAAGGGCCGAGCGCA
GAAGTGGTCCTGCAACTTTATCCGCCTCCATCCAGTCTATTAATTGTTGCCGGGAAGCTAGAGTAAGTAG
TTCGCCAGTTAATAGTTTGCGCAACGTTGTTGCCATTGCTACAGGCATCGTGGTGTCACGCTCGTCGTTT
GGTATGGCTTCATTCAGCTCCGGTTCCCAACGATCAAGGCGAGTTACATGATCCCCCATGTTGTGCAAAA
AAGCGGTTAGCTCCTTCGGTCCTCCGATCGTTGTCAGAAGTAAGTTGGCCGCAGTGTTATCACTCATGGT
TATGGCAGCACTGCATAATTCTCTTACTGTCATGCCATCCGTAAGATGCTTTTCTGTGACTGGTGAGTAC
TCAACCAAGTCATTCTGAGAATAGTGTATGCGGCGACCGAGTTGCTCTTGCCCGGCGTCAATACGGGATA
ATACCGCGCCACATAGCAGAACTTTAAAAGTGCTCATCATTGGAAAACGTTCTTCGGGGCGAAAACTCTC
AAGGATCTTACCGCTGTTGAGATCCAGTTCGATGTAACCCACTCGTGCACCCAACTGATCTTCAGCATCT
TTTACTTTCACCAGCGTTTCTGGGTGAGCAAAAACAGGAAGGCAAAATGCCGCAAAAAAGGGAATAAGGG
CGACACGGAAATGTTGAATACTCATACTCTTCCTTTTTCAATATTATTGAAGCATTTATCAGGGTTATTG
TCTCATGAGCGGATACATATTTGAATGTATTTAGAAAAATAAACAAATAGGGGTTCCGCGCACATTTCCC
CGAAAAGTGCCACCTGACGTCTAAGAAACCATTATTATCATGACATTAACCTATAAAAATAGGCGTATCA
CGAGGCCCTTTCGTCTCGCGCGTTTCGGTGATGACGGTGAAAACCTCTGACACATGCAGCTCCCGGAGAC
GGTCACAGCTTGTCTGTAAGCGGATGCCGGGAGCAGACAAGCCCGTCAGGGCGCGTCAGCGGGTGTTGGC
GGGTGTCGGGGCTGGCTTAACTATGCGGCATCAGAGCAGATTGTACTGAGAGTGCACCATATGCGGTGTG
AAATACCGCACAGATGCGTAAGGAGAAAATACCGCATCAGGCGCCATTCGCCATTCAGGCTGCGCAACTG
TTGGGAAGGGCGATCGGTGCGGGCCTCTTCGCTATTACGCCAGCTGGCGAAAGGGGGATGTGCTGCAAGG
CGATTAAGTTGGGTAACGCCAGGGTTTTCCCAGTCACGACGTTGTAAAACGACGGCCAGTGAATTCGAGC
TCGGTACCCTGGGAGAAGGGAGTTTGAGAAGGGAAAGTGGGGAAGGAAAATTAAAGAGGTTTTAGGAAAG
AGCACATATGGGAGTTGAAGACACGGAAGTCAGTTCTCCTGTATGCACATATTTGTGTCCGTGTGCTCCT
TGGAGAGTCTTGGGGTTAACCCAGGGAAATGCATACCAGGCTTTAAAACAACTCTTCCAATCTGCTTAGT
TTTTTAATATTTAAAAACCAAATGGGAGGGGAGGAAAAAACTTTTATGATCCTAGATATTCAAGAAATAC
ATTATTTGTGACCTGTAAAGCCTCCCATATAAATCCCTCTGGATGTGGGGTAGTCCTTAGGGACACAGGA
ATATAAAGGGGTTGTTTTTCATTTAAATAATCACAAATTTTCTTGCATTTTTCAGATGATACAGAACTTT
CAGGAAGAAGCATGTTTTATTCTGGACACAATGAAAGGTAATAGTAAGACAAACATCTTTCTCTAAGCAG
TTTAACAGCTTTACTACTACTAGGCAAAGTACATACTTCTTTGAGGAGAGATAGGAAAAGTAACCATATT
TGGGTAAAGAAAGTGACAATATTAGAGATTGTTCCTTTTTTTAAGTTGGCTTTTTTTTTTTTTTTTTTTT
TTGAAACAGAGTCTCGATCTGTTGCCCAGGCTGGAGTGCAGTGGCATGATCTCGGCTCACTACAACCTTC
GCTTCCCAAGTTCAAGTGATTCTCCTCCCTCTGCCTCCCAAGTAGCTGGGATTACAGGCACGTGCCACCA
TGTCTGGCTAATTTTTGTATTTTTAGTAGAGATGGGTTTCACCTTGTTGGCCAGGCTGGTCTCGAACTCC
TGACCTCAAGCGATCCACCCACCTTGGCCTCCCAAAGTGCTGGGATTACAGACATGAGCCACTGTGCCTG
GCCCAGCTTTTTGCCATTCTCTTCCATCTTCCATTACAGATGAGGAAATTGAGGCATGTTGTTTTTATAA
TGCATTTTTTTTGAGACAGAATTTCGCTCTTGTTGCCCAAGCTGGAGTCCAGTGGCGTGATCTCAGCTCA
CTGCAACCTCCACCTCCCTTTTCTCCCCTTCTCACGAGAATCTTACCATACTTTTTTTCTCCTGCTGTGT
TTTAGAGGTGACTAAAGATGATTCTCTCTCTCTCTTTTTTTTAACAGCAGAAACCAATGATAGCTATCAT
ATCATACTGAAGCCCGGGATTCCAACTACTGCAAGCGAGAATCTTTATTTTCAGGGCGCCGCCAAATTCA
AAGAAACCGCTGCTGCTAAATTCGAACGCCAGCACATGGACAGCGGAGGTGGAGGTTCGAGCGGTCCCTC
GGGTTCGTCGAGCCTGGAAGTTCTGTTCCAGGGGCCCCTGTCGTCGAGCGGTCCCTCGGGTTCGATGGTG
AGCAAAGGCGAGGAGCTGTTCACCGGGGTGGTGCCCATCCTGGTCGAGCTGGACGGCGACGTAAACGGCC
ACAAGTTCAGCGTGTCCGGCGAGGGCGAGGGCGATGCCACCTACGGCAAGCTGACCCTGAAGTTCATCTG
CACCACCGGCAAGCTGCCCGTGCCCTGGCCCACCCTCGTGACCACCCTGACCTACGGCGTGCAGTGCTTC
AGCCGCTACCCCGACCACATGAAGCAGCACGACTTCTTCAAGTCCGCCATGCCCGAAGGCTACGTCCAGG
AGCGCACCATCTTCTTCAAGGACGACGGCAACTACAAGACCCGCGCCGAGGTGAAGTTCGAGGGCGACAC
CCTGGTGAACCGCATCGAGCTGAAGGGCATCGACTTCAAGGAGGACGGCAACATCCTGGGGCACAAGCTG
GAGTACAACTACAACAGCCACAACGTCTATATCATGGCCGACAAGCAGAAGAACGGCATCAAGGTGAACT
TCAAGATCCGCCACAACATCGAGGACGGCAGCGTGCAGCTCGCCGACCACTACCAGCAGAACACCCCCAT
CGGCGACGGCCCCGTGCTGCTGCCCGACAACCACTACCTGAGCACCCAGTCCGCCCTGAGCAAAGACCCC
AACGAGAAGCGCGATCACATGGTCCTTAAGGAGTTCGTGACCGCCGCCGGGATCACTCTCGGCATGGACG
AGCTGTACAAGTAATGATCTAGAGTCGAGTTAATTAAGAATTCCGCCCCCCCCCCTCTCCCTCCCCCCCC
CTAACGTTACTGGCCGAAGCCGCTTGGAATAAGGCCGGTGTGCGTTTGTCTATATGTTATTTTCCACCAT
ATTGCCGTCTTTTGGCAATGTGAGGGCCCGGAAACCTGGCCCTGTCTTCTTGACGAGCATTCCTAGGGGT
CTTTCCCCTCTCGCCAAAGGAATGCAGGGTCTGTTGAATGTCGTGAAGGAAGCAGTTCCTCTGGAAGCTT
CTTGAAGACAAACAACGTCTGTAGCGACCCTTTGCAGGCAGCGGAACCCCCCACCTGGCGACAGGTGCCT
CTGCGGCCAAAAGCCACGTGTATAAGATACACCTGCAAAGGCGGCACAACCCCAGTGCCACGTTGTGAGT
TGGATAGTTGTGGAAAGAGTCAAATGGCTCTCCTCAAGCGTATTCAACAAGGGGCTGAAGGATGCCCAGA
AGGTACCCCATTGTATGGGATCTGATCTGGGGCCTCGGTGCACATGCTTTACATGTGTTTAGTCGAGGTT
AAAAAAACGTCTAGGCCCCCCGAACCACGGGGACGTGGTTTTCCTTTGAAAAACACGATGATAATATGGC
CACAACCTGTTACATTGCACAAGATAAAAATATATCATCACGAACAGTAAAACTGTCTGCTTACATAAAC
AGTAATACAAGGGGTGTTATGGGATCGGCCATTGAACAAGATGGATTGCACGCAGGTTCTCCGGCCGCTT
GGGTGGAGAGGCTATTCGGCTATGACTGGGCACAACAGACAATCGGCTGCTCTGATGCCGCCGTGTTCCG
GCTGTCAGCGCAGGGGCGCCCGGTTCTTTTTGTCAAGACCGACCTGTCCGGTGCCCTGAATGAACTGCAG
GACGAGGCAGCGCGGCTATCGTGGCTGGCCACGACGGGCGTTCCTTGCGCAGCTGTGCTCGACGTTGTCA
CTGAAGCGGGAAGGGACTGGCTGCTATTGGGCGAAGTGCCGGGGCAGGATCTCCTGTCATCTCACCTTGC
TCCTGCCGAGAAAGTATCCATCATGGCTGATGCAATGCGGCGGCTGCATACGCTTGATCCGGCTACCTGC
CCATTCGACCACCAAGCGAAACATCGCATCGAGCGAGCACGTACTCGGATGGAAGCCGGTCTTGTCGATC
AGGATGATCTGGACGAAGAGCATCAGGGGCTCGCGCCAGCCGAACTGTTCGCCAGGCTCAAGGCGCGCAT
GCCCGACGGCGAGGATCTCGTCGTGACCCATGGCGATGCCTGCTTGCCGAATATCATGGTGGAAAATGGC
CGCTTTTCTGGATTCATCGACTGTGGCCGGCTGGGTGTGGCGGACCGCTATCAGGACATAGCGTTGGCTA
CCCGTGATATTGCTGAAGAGCTTGGCGGCGAATGGGCTGACCGCTTCCTCGTGCTTTACGGTATCGCCGC
TCCCGATTCGCAGCGCATCGCCTTCTATCGCCTTCTTGACGAGTTCTTCTGAGAGTGCGGCGTTTCGTGC
CCAGTGGCTGCTCCTTCCTTCACCTCTGAAAACGGCCCTCTTGAAGGGGGATATGAATGGAGATTTGAAG
GTCTGCAAGAACCTGACTCGTCTGACTGTGTGTGGAGGAGTCCAGGCCATGGAGGCAGAATCCTGGCCCT
CTGTGTTGGCCCAAGCTCTTGTGGTACACACAGATTACTGCCCAATATGCAGTTCTGCAGCTGTTTTAGT
TAAATTTCTGGACCTTGTTGTTGTTAAATATCAGTAGAAACTCTACATAATTTAGAGTGTATGTAGGGCA
TAATGATGATGGGAATTGTGTGATGTTTAACAGGAAGATCTTAAATTTTGTGATATGGAGCCCTGTAATT
TTTTTCTTATATAAAAATGGGTATCTATATTCATAAGACTAGGTCTTCAATCTCTTTGTACTGGTCTCAA
ATGTACTGGTATCTCTGCTTTTTGCCACAGTTTGTCCCTGAAAACTTTATCAGTGAGGAGAAATACAGAA
TTTTCCTTTTGGTTCCCCTGTAATACCACAACTAATAGTATTTTCAGCTAACATTTATTGACCAGGCAGT
GTGATAAATTTTTTGAATGACCATCTTGTTTAACCCCCTAATCACACTATCTGAAGTAGGTGCTATAGTG
ACCCCCAACCGAAGATGAGGAAATGGAGACACACAGTGGCTAAGTAGCTTGCTAGGTGCCAGGAGCTGGC
AGGCAGTGATGCTGAAATCCAAACCAGGCAATCTGGCCCTCCTTATTCACCCTCTCATACCACCAGTGCT
ACCCATTATAACCTGTGTTCACTTCGCTTATTACTGTGGCCCTTCTGGTGACTACAACATAACACTGAGT
ATGAACTGAGGAATTAACCACTGAAAGAGACAAAGCACACCTAAATAATGATGAACAAATCAAGACCTAC
AAGAAATGAACACATAGATGCTTTTTAAGTGTCATTAGTTATCGGAATCAAAGAATTTGAGGTGGTGACA
ACTGGGG
Features (pLannotate 1.2.2; 18 found; start..end, strand, type, name):
      1..21      +  misc_feature   MCS (fragment): pUC18/19 multiple cloning site
     58..74      -  protein_bind   lac operator: The lac repressor binds to the lac operator to inhibit transcription in E. coli. This inhibition can be relieved by adding lactose or isopropyl-β-D-thiogalactopyranoside (IPTG). lac repressor encoded by lacI
     82..112     -  promoter       lac promoter: promoter for the E. coli lac operon
    127..148     -  protein_bind   CAP binding site: CAP binding activates transcription in the presence of cAMP. E. coli catabolite activator protein
    161..253     -  CDS            lacI (fragment): lac repressor; lacI; The lac repressor binds to the lac operator to inhibit transcription in E. coli. This inhibition can be relieved by adding lactose or isopropyl-β-D-thiogalactopyranoside (IPTG).
    436..1024    -  rep_origin     ori: high-copy-number ColE1/pMB1/pBR322/pUC origin of replication
   1195..2055    -  CDS            AmpR: β-lactamase; bla; confers resistance to ampicillin, carbenicillin, and related antibiotics
   2056..2160    -  promoter       AmpR promoter: bla
   2255..2290    +  CDS            rop (fragment): Rop protein, which maintains plasmids at low copy number; rop
   2392..2491    +  misc_feature   bom (fragment): basis of mobility region from pBR322
   2497..2654    -  CDS            lacZα (fragment): LacZα fragment of β-galactosidase; lacZ fragment
   3063..3134    +  CDS            TFCP2 (fragment): TFCP2_HUMAN - Also known as LSF, SEF. Experimental evidence at protein level: Swiss-Prot protein existence level 1. Binds a variety of cellular and viral promoters including fibrinogen, alpha-globin, SV40 and HIV-1 promoters. Activation of the alpha-globin promoter in erythroid cells is via synergistic interaction with UBP1 (By similarity). Functions as part of the SSP (stage selector protein) complex. Facilitates the interaction of the gamma-globin genes with enhancer elements contained in the locus control region in fetal erythroid cells. Interacts by binding to the stage selector element (S
   3308..3583    +  CDS            GVQW1 (fragment): GVQW1_HUMAN - Also known as TIGD1L2. Experimental evidence at transcript level: Swiss-Prot protein existence level 2. From Homo sapiens (Human).
   3886..3906    +  CDS            capTEV™ (fragment): composite tag for in vivo biotinylation, TEV protease cleavage, and 6xHis tagging
   3920..3964    +  CDS            S-Tag: affinity and epitope tag derived from pancreatic ribonuclease A
   4055..4774    +  CDS            EGFP: the original enhanced GFP (Yang et al., 1996) mammalian codon-optimized
   4812..5397    +  misc_feature   IRES2: internal ribosome entry site (IRES) of the encephalomyocarditis virus (EMCV)
   5479..6282    +  CDS            NeoR/KanR: aminoglycoside phosphotransferase from Tn5; aph(3')-II (or nptII); confers resistance to neomycin, kanamycin, and G418 (Geneticin®)
