>Addgene plasmid #112308 | pTFCP2-donor | addgene full sequence | sequence record 225589 | Addgene NGS Result
GTAAAACGACGGCCAGTGAATTCGAGCTCGGTACCCTGGGAGAAGGGAGTTTGAGAAGGGAAAGTGGGGA
AGGAAAATTAAAGAGGTTTTAGGAAAGAGCACATATGGGAGTTGAAGACACGGAAGTCAGTTCTCCTGTA
TGCACATATTTGTGTCCGTGTGCTCCTTGGAGAGTCTTGGGGTTAACCCAGGGAAATGCATACCAGGCTT
TAAAACAACTCTTCCAATCTGCTTAGTTTTTTAATATTTAAAAACCAAATGGGAGGGGAGGAAAAAACTT
TTATGATCCTAGATATTCAAGAAATACATTATTTGTGACCTGTAAAGCCTCCCATATAAATCCCTCTGGA
TGTGGGGTAGTCCTTAGGGACACAGGAATATAAAGGGGTTGTTTTTCATTTAAATAATCACAAATTTTCT
TGCATTTTTCAGATGATACAGAACTTTCAGGAAGAAGCATGTTTTATTCTGGACACAATGAAAGGTAATA
GTAAGACAAACATCTTTCTCTAAGCAGTTTAACAGCTTTACTACTACTAGGCAAAGTACATACTTCTTTG
AGGAGAGATAGGAAAAGTAACCATATTTGGGTAAAGAAAGTGACAATATTAGAGATTGTTCCTTTTTTTA
AGTTGGCTTTTTTTTTTTTTTTTTTTTTGAAACAGAGTCTCGATCTGTTGCCCAGGCTGGAGTGCAGTGG
CATGATCTCGGCTCACTACAACCTTCGCTTCCCAAGTTCAAGTGATTCTCCTCCCTCTGCCTCCCAAGTA
GCTGGGATTACAGGCACGTGCCACCATGTCTGGCTAATTTTTGTATTTTTAGTAGAGATGGGTTTCACCT
TGTTGGCCAGGCTGGTCTCGAACTCCTGACCTCAAGCGATCCACCCACCTTGGCCTCCCAAAGTGCTGGG
ATTACAGACATGAGCCACTGTGCCTGGCCCAGCTTTTTGCCATTCTCTTCCATCTTCCATTACAGATGAG
GAAATTGAGGCATGTTGTTTTTATAATGCATTTTTTTTGAGACAGAATTTCGCTCTTGTTGCCCAAGCTG
GAGTCCAGTGGCGTGATCTCAGCTCACTGCAACCTCCACCTCCCTTTTCTCCCCTTCTCACGAGAATCTT
ACCATACTTTTTTTCTCCTGCTGTGTTTTAGAGGTGACTAAAGATGATTCTCTCTCTCTCTTTTTTTTAA
CAGCAGAAACCAATGATAGCTATCATATCATACTGAAGGGGATTCCAACTACTGCAAGCGAGAATCTTTA
TTTTCAGGGCGCCGCCAAATTCAAAGAAACCGCTGCTGCTAAATTCGAACGCCAGCACATGGACAGCGGA
GGTGGAGGTTCGAGCGGTCCCTCGGGTTCGTCGAGCCTGGAAGTTCTGTTCCAGGGGCCCCTGTCGTCGA
GCGGTCCCTCGGGTTCGATGGTGAGCAAAGGCGAGGAGCTGTTCACCGGGGTGGTGCCCATCCTGGTCGA
GCTGGACGGCGACGTAAACGGCCACAAGTTCAGCGTGTCCGGCGAGGGCGAGGGCGATGCCACCTACGGC
AAGCTGACCCTGAAGTTCATCTGCACCACCGGCAAGCTGCCCGTGCCCTGGCCCACCCTCGTGACCACCC
TGACCTACGGCGTGCAGTGCTTCAGCCGCTACCCCGACCACATGAAGCAGCACGACTTCTTCAAGTCCGC
CATGCCCGAAGGCTACGTCCAGGAGCGCACCATCTTCTTCAAGGACGACGGCAACTACAAGACCCGCGCC
GAGGTGAAGTTCGAGGGCGACACCCTGGTGAACCGCATCGAGCTGAAGGGCATCGACTTCAAGGAGGACG
GCAACATCCTGGGGCACAAGCTGGAGTACAACTACAACAGCCACAACGTCTATATCATGGCCGACAAGCA
GAAGAACGGCATCAAGGTGAACTTCAAGATCCGCCACAACATCGAGGACGGCAGCGTGCAGCTCGCCGAC
CACTACCAGCAGAACACCCCCATCGGCGACGGCCCCGTGCTGCTGCCCGACAACCACTACCTGAGCACCC
AGTCCGCCCTGAGCAAAGACCCCAACGAGAAGCGCGATCACATGGTCCTTAAGGAGTTCGTGACCGCCGC
CGGGATCACTCTCGGCATGGACGAGCTGTACAAGTAATGATCTAGAGTCGAGTTAATTAAGAATTCCGCC
CCCCCCCCTCTCCCTCCCCCCCCCTAACGTTACTGGCCGAAGCCGCTTGGAATAAGGCCGGTGTGCGTTT
GTCTATATGTTATTTTCCACCATATTGCCGTCTTTTGGCAATGTGAGGGCCCGGAAACCTGGCCCTGTCT
TCTTGACGAGCATTCCTAGGGGTCTTTCCCCTCTCGCCAAAGGAATGCAGGGTCTGTTGAATGTCGTGAA
GGAAGCAGTTCCTCTGGAAGCTTCTTGAAGACAAACAACGTCTGTAGCGACCCTTTGCAGGCAGCGGAAC
CCCCCACCTGGCGACAGGTGCCTCTGCGGCCAAAAGCCACGTGTATAAGATACACCTGCAAAGGCGGCAC
AACCCCAGTGCCACGTTGTGAGTTGGATAGTTGTGGAAAGAGTCAAATGGCTCTCCTCAAGCGTATTCAA
CAAGGGGCTGAAGGATGCCCAGAAGGTACCCCATTGTATGGGATCTGATCTGGGGCCTCGGTGCACATGC
TTTACATGTGTTTAGTCGAGGTTAAAAAAACGTCTAGGCCCCCCGAACCACGGGGACGTGGTTTTCCTTT
GAAAAACACGATGATAATATGGCCACAACCTGTTACATTGCACAAGATAAAAATATATCATCACGAACAG
TAAAACTGTCTGCTTACATAAACAGTAATACAAGGGGTGTTATGGGATCGGCCATTGAACAAGATGGATT
GCACGCAGGTTCTCCGGCCGCTTGGGTGGAGAGGCTATTCGGCTATGACTGGGCACAACAGACAATCGGC
TGCTCTGATGCCGCCGTGTTCCGGCTGTCAGCGCAGGGGCGCCCGGTTCTTTTTGTCAAGACCGACCTGT
CCGGTGCCCTGAATGAACTGCAGGACGAGGCAGCGCGGCTATCGTGGCTGGCCACGACGGGCGTTCCTTG
CGCAGCTGTGCTCGACGTTGTCACTGAAGCGGGAAGGGACTGGCTGCTATTGGGCGAAGTGCCGGGGCAG
GATCTCCTGTCATCTCACCTTGCTCCTGCCGAGAAAGTATCCATCATGGCTGATGCAATGCGGCGGCTGC
ATACGCTTGATCCGGCTACCTGCCCATTCGACCACCAAGCGAAACATCGCATCGAGCGAGCACGTACTCG
GATGGAAGCCGGTCTTGTCGATCAGGATGATCTGGACGAAGAGCATCAGGGGCTCGCGCCAGCCGAACTG
TTCGCCAGGCTCAAGGCGCGCATGCCCGACGGCGAGGATCTCGTCGTGACCCATGGCGATGCCTGCTTGC
CGAATATCATGGTGGAAAATGGCCGCTTTTCTGGATTCATCGACTGTGGCCGGCTGGGTGTGGCGGACCG
CTATCAGGACATAGCGTTGGCTACCCGTGATATTGCTGAAGAGCTTGGCGGCGAATGGGCTGACCGCTTC
CTCGTGCTTTACGGTATCGCCGCTCCCGATTCGCAGCGCATCGCCTTCTATCGCCTTCTTGACGAGTTCT
TCTGAGTCGAGTGCGGCGTTTCGTGCCCAGTGGCTGCTCCTTCCTTCACCTCTGAAAACGGCCCTCTTGA
AGGGGGATATGAATGGAGATTTGAAGGTCTGCAAGAACCTGACTCGTCTGACTGTGTGTGGAGGAGTCCA
GGCCATGGAGGCAGAATCCTGGCCCTCTGTGTTGGCCCAAGCTCTTGTGGTACACACAGATTACTGCCCA
ATATGCAGTTCTGCAGCTGTTTTAGTTAAATTTCTGGACCTTGTTGTTGTTAAATATCAGTAGAAACTCT
ACATAATTTAGAGTGTATGTAGGGCATAATGATGATGGGAATTGTGTGATGTTTAACAGGAAGATCTTAA
ATTTTGTGATATGGAGCCCTGTAATTTTTTTCTTATATAAAAATGGGTATCTATATTCATAAGACTAGGT
CTTCAATCTCTTTGTACTGGTCTCAAATGTACTGGTATCTCTGCTTTTTGCCACAGTTTGTCCCTGAAAA
CTTTATCAGTGAGGAGAAATACAGAATTTTCCTTTTGGTTCCCCTGTAATACCACAACTAATAGTATTTT
CAGCTAACATTTATTGACCAGGCAGTGTGATAAATTTTTTGAATGACCATCTTGTTTAACCCCCTAATCA
CACTATCTGAAGTAGGTGCTATAGTGACCCCCAACCGAAGATGAGGAAATGGAGACACACAGTGGCTAAG
TAGCTTGCTAGGTGCCAGGAGCTGGCAGGCAGTGATGCTGAAATCCAAACCAGGCAATCTGGCCCTCCTT
ATTCACCCTCTCATACCACCAGTGCCACCCATTATAACCTGTGTTCACTTCGCTTATTACTGTGGCCCTT
CTGGTGACTACAACATAACACTGAGTATGAACTGAGGAATTAACCACTGAAAGAGACAAAGCACACCTAA
ATAATGATGAACAAATCAAGACCTACAAGAAATGAACACATAGATGCTTTTTAAGTGTCATTAGTTATCG
GAATCAAAGAATTTGAGGTGGTGACAACTGGGGGACCTGCAGGCATGCAAGCTTGGCGTAATCATGGTCA
TAGCTGTTTCCTGTGTGAAATTGTTATCCGCTCACAATTCCACACAACATACGAGCCGGAAGCATAAAGT
GTAAAGCCTGGGGTGCCTAATGAGTGAGCTAACTCACATTAATTGCGTTGCGCTCACTGCCCGCTTTCCA
GTCGGGAAACCTGTCGTGCCAGCTGCATTAATGAATCGGCCAACGCGCGGGGAGAGGCGGTTTGCGTATT
GGGCGCTCTTCCGCTTCCTCGCTCACTGACTCGCTGCGCTCGGTCGTTCGGCTGCGGCGAGCGGTATCAG
CTCACTCAAAGGCGGTAATACGGTTATCCACAGAATCAGGGGATAACGCAGGAAAGAACATGTGAGCAAA
AGGCCAGCAAAAGGCCAGGAACCGTAAAAAGGCCGCGTTGCTGGCGTTTTTCCATAGGCTCCGCCCCCCT
GACGAGCATCACAAAAATCGACGCTCAAGTCAGAGGTGGCGAAACCCGACAGGACTATAAAGATACCAGG
CGTTTCCCCCTGGAAGCTCCCTCGTGCGCTCTCCTGTTCCGACCCTGCCGCTTACCGGATACCTGTCCGC
CTTTCTCCCTTCGGGAAGCGTGGCGCTTTCTCATAGCTCACGCTGTAGGTATCTCAGTTCGGTGTAGGTC
GTTCGCTCCAAGCTGGGCTGTGTGCACGAACCCCCCGTTCAGCCCGACCGCTGCGCCTTATCCGGTAACT
ATCGTCTTGAGTCCAACCCGGTAAGACACGACTTATCGCCACTGGCAGCAGCCACTGGTAACAGGATTAG
CAGAGCGAGGTATGTAGGCGGTGCTACAGAGTTCTTGAAGTGGTGGCCTAACTACGGCTACACTAGAAGA
ACAGTATTTGGTATCTGCGCTCTGCTGAAGCCAGTTACCTTCGGAAAAAGAGTTGGTAGCTCTTGATCCG
GCAAACAAACCACCGCTGGTAGCGGTGGTTTTTTTGTTTGCAAGCAGCAGATTACGCGCAGAAAAAAAGG
ATCTCAAGAAGATCCTTTGATCTTTTCTACGGGGTCTGACGCTCAGTGGAACGAAAACTCACGTTAAGGG
ATTTTGGTCATGAGATTATCAAAAAGGATCTTCACCTAGATCCTTTTAAATTAAAAATGAAGTTTTAAAT
CAATCTAAAGTATATATGAGTAAACTTGGTCTGACAGTTACCAATGCTTAATCAGTGAGGCACCTATCTC
AGCGATCTGTCTATTTCGTTCATCCATAGTTGCCTGACTCCCCGTCGTGTAGATAACTACGATACGGGAG
GGCTTACCATCTGGCCCCAGTGCTGCAATGATACCGCGAGACCCACGCTCACCGGCTCCAGATTTATCAG
CAATAAACCAGCCAGCCGGAAGGGCCGAGCGCAGAAGTGGTCCTGCAACTTTATCCGCCTCCATCCAGTC
TATTAATTGTTGCCGGGAAGCTAGAGTAAGTAGTTCGCCAGTTAATAGTTTGCGCAACGTTGTTGCCATT
GCTACAGGCATCGTGGTGTCACGCTCGTCGTTTGGTATGGCTTCATTCAGCTCCGGTTCCCAACGATCAA
GGCGAGTTACATGATCCCCCATGTTGTGCAAAAAAGCGGTTAGCTCCTTCGGTCCTCCGATCGTTGTCAG
AAGTAAGTTGGCCGCAGTGTTATCACTCATGGTTATGGCAGCACTGCATAATTCTCTTACTGTCATGCCA
TCCGTAAGATGCTTTTCTGTGACTGGTGAGTACTCAACCAAGTCATTCTGAGAATAGTGTATGCGGCGAC
CGAGTTGCTCTTGCCCGGCGTCAATACGGGATAATACCGCGCCACATAGCAGAACTTTAAAAGTGCTCAT
CATTGGAAAACGTTCTTCGGGGCGAAAACTCTCAAGGATCTTACCGCTGTTGAGATCCAGTTCGATGTAA
CCCACTCGTGCACCCAACTGATCTTCAGCATCTTTTACTTTCACCAGCGTTTCTGGGTGAGCAAAAACAG
GAAGGCAAAATGCCGCAAAAAAGGGAATAAGGGCGACACGGAAATGTTGAATACTCATACTCTTCCTTTT
TCAATATTATTGAAGCATTTATCAGGGTTATTGTCTCATGAGCGGATACATATTTGAATGTATTTAGAAA
AATAAACAAATAGGGGTTCCGCGCACATTTCCCCGAAAAGTGCCACCTGACGTCTAAGAAACCATTATTA
TCATGACATTAACCTATAAAAATAGGCGTATCACGAGGCCCTTTCGTCTCGCGCGTTTCGGTGATGACGG
TGAAAACCTCTGACACATGCAGCTCCCGGAGACGGTCACAGCTTGTCTGTAAGCGGATGCCGGGAGCAGA
CAAGCCCGTCAGGGCGCGTCAGCGGGTGTTGGCGGGTGTCGGGGCTGGCTTAACTATGCGGCATCAGAGC
AGATTGTACTGAGAGTGCACCATATGCGGTGTGAAATACCGCACAGATGCGTAAGGAGAAAATACCGCAT
CAGGCGCCATTCGCCATTCAGGCTGCGCAACTGTTGGGAAGGGCGATCGGTGCGGGCCTCTTCGCTATTA
CGCCAGCTGGCGAAAGGGGGATGTGCTGCAAGGCGATTAAGTTGGGTAACGCCAGGGTTTTCCCAGTCAC
GACGTT
Features (pLannotate 1.2.2; 18 found; start..end, strand, type, name):
    430..501     +  CDS            TFCP2 (fragment): TFCP2_HUMAN - Also known as LSF, SEF. Experimental evidence at protein level: Swiss-Prot protein existence level 1. Binds a variety of cellular and viral promoters including fibrinogen, alpha-globin, SV40 and HIV-1 promoters. Activation of the alpha-globin promoter in erythroid cells is via synergistic interaction with UBP1 (By similarity). Functions as part of the SSP (stage selector protein) complex. Facilitates the interaction of the gamma-globin genes with enhancer elements contained in the locus control region in fetal erythroid cells. Interacts by binding to the stage selector element (S
    581..949     +  CDS            GVQW1 (fragment): GVQW1_HUMAN - Also known as TIGD1L2. Experimental evidence at transcript level: Swiss-Prot protein existence level 2. From Homo sapiens (Human).
   1249..1269    +  CDS            capTEV™ (fragment): composite tag for in vivo biotinylation, TEV protease cleavage, and 6xHis tagging
   1283..1327    +  CDS            S-Tag: affinity and epitope tag derived from pancreatic ribonuclease A
   1418..2137    +  CDS            EGFP: the original enhanced GFP (Yang et al., 1996) mammalian codon-optimized
   2175..2760    +  misc_feature   IRES2: internal ribosome entry site (IRES) of the encephalomyocarditis virus (EMCV)
   2842..3645    +  CDS            NeoR/KanR: aminoglycoside phosphotransferase from Tn5; aph(3')-II (or nptII); confers resistance to neomycin, kanamycin, and G418 (Geneticin®)
   4654..4674    +  misc_feature   MCS (fragment): pUC18/19 multiple cloning site
   4711..4727    -  protein_bind   lac operator: The lac repressor binds to the lac operator to inhibit transcription in E. coli. This inhibition can be relieved by adding lactose or isopropyl-β-D-thiogalactopyranoside (IPTG). lac repressor encoded by lacI
   4735..4765    -  promoter       lac promoter: promoter for the E. coli lac operon
   4780..4801    -  protein_bind   CAP binding site: CAP binding activates transcription in the presence of cAMP. E. coli catabolite activator protein
   4814..4906    -  CDS            lacI (fragment): lac repressor; lacI; The lac repressor binds to the lac operator to inhibit transcription in E. coli. This inhibition can be relieved by adding lactose or isopropyl-β-D-thiogalactopyranoside (IPTG).
   5089..5677    -  rep_origin     ori: high-copy-number ColE1/pMB1/pBR322/pUC origin of replication
   5848..6708    -  CDS            AmpR: β-lactamase; bla; confers resistance to ampicillin, carbenicillin, and related antibiotics
   6709..6813    -  promoter       AmpR promoter: bla
   6908..6943    +  CDS            rop (fragment): Rop protein, which maintains plasmids at low copy number; rop
   7045..7144    +  misc_feature   bom (fragment): basis of mobility region from pBR322
   7150..21      -  CDS            lacZα (fragment) (across the origin): LacZα fragment of β-galactosidase; lacZ fragment
