[The description below was written by a language model from this plasmid's Addgene catalogue record and pLannotate feature annotations shown in this document.]
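Description:
pTFCP2-donor is a homology-directed repair template for CRISPR knock-in, built by Gibson assembly in the pUC19 backbone and intended to fuse GFP to the endogenous human transcription factor TFCP2 (also known as LSF). It is propagated in E. coli as a high-copy plasmid through the pUC-type ColE1 origin and selected with ampicillin via the β-lactamase gene. Remnants of the pUC19 lac promoter/operator, lacZα and multiple cloning site flank the insert. The plasmid carries no Cas9 or guide RNA. The record says it is to be used together with a companion guide plasmid targeting TFCP2.

The payload is a promoterless EGFP-IRES-Neo cassette placed between TFCP2 homology arms that were cloned from K562 cells. In the upstream arm the annotation picks up a short TFCP2 coding fragment, consistent with exon sequence within genomic DNA; a nearby GVQW1-like hit is probably an incidental match within that genomic sequence rather than a designed element. About 1 kb of unannotated sequence after the neomycin gene presumably forms the downstream arm. Just before EGFP the feature tables show a short capTEV-type fragment and an S-tag, suggesting a linker with cleavage or affinity tag elements, although the catalogue fields do not describe this. After EGFP, an EMCV IRES drives translation of the Tn5 aminoglycoside phosphotransferase from the same transcript. No mammalian promoter is annotated, so both GFP and G418 resistance should depend on correct integration into the expressed TFCP2 locus, which enriches for properly tagged cells. The layout suggests a C-terminal fusion, though the record does not state this. The two sequence records (depositor and NGS) differ by one nucleotide and in numbering origin, but show the same features.
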