Addgene plasmid #112308: pTFCP2-donor
Purpose: CRISPR donor plasmid to tag human transcription factor TFCP2 with GFP
Depositing lab: Kevin White. Depositing organization: University of Chicago.
Backbone
  Vector backbone: pUC19
  Vector type: CRISPR
Growth in bacteria
  Bacterial resistance: Ampicillin, 100 μg/mL
  Growth temperature: 37°C
  Growth strain: DH5alpha
  Copy number: High Copy
Gene/Insert
  Gene/Insert name: TFCP2 homology arms flanking EGFP-IRES-Neo cassette
  Species: H. sapiens (human)
  Entrez Gene: TFCP2 (a.k.a. LBP1C, LSF, LSF1D, SEF, TFCP2C)
  Cloning method: Gibson Cloning
  Sequencing primers: 5′ M13pUC-fwd; 3′ M13pUC-rev
Terms and licenses: Academic/Nonprofit Terms; Industry Terms: Not Available to Industry
Depositor comments: Cloning source: K562. Use with plasmid pTFCP2.1.0-gDNA.
How to cite: pTFCP2-donor was a gift from Kevin White (Addgene plasmid # 112308 ; http://n2t.net/addgene:112308 ; RRID:Addgene_112308)
